Addgene plasmid #227957: pMX-Flag-GFP_EDIL3
Purpose: Control plasmid. Important note: Construct with N-terminally tagged GFP which might mask the signal sequence for proper localization of the protein
Depositing lab: Alessandro Ori. Depositing organization: Leibniz Institute on Aging - Fritz Lipmann Institute (FLI).
Backbone
  Vector backbone: pMX-Flag-GFP
  Vector type: Mammalian Expression, Lentiviral
Growth in bacteria
  Bacterial resistance: Ampicillin, 100 μg/mL
  Growth temperature: 37°C
  Growth strain: NEB Stable
  Copy number: Unknown
Gene/Insert
  Gene/Insert name: EDIL3
  Species: H. sapiens (human)
  Entrez Gene: EDIL3 (a.k.a. DEL1)
  Tag / fusion protein: 3xFLAG-EGFP (N terminal on backbone)
  Cloning method: Restriction Enzyme; 5′ cloning site unknown (unknown if destroyed)
Terms and licenses: Academic/Nonprofit Terms; Industry Terms: Not Available to Industry
How to cite: pMX-Flag-GFP_EDIL3 was a gift from Alessandro Ori (Addgene plasmid # 227957 ; http://n2t.net/addgene:227957 ; RRID:Addgene_227957)
