[The description below was written by a language model from this plasmid's Addgene catalogue record and pLannotate feature annotations shown in this document.]
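Description:
pMX-Flag-GFP_EDIL3 is a retroviral mammalian expression plasmid of about 7.9 kb built on the pMX-Flag-GFP backbone. The catalogue lists it as lentiviral, but the annotated viral elements are all from Moloney murine leukemia virus: flanking MMLV LTRs, the MMLV packaging signal (with a short MESV Ψ-like fragment), a truncated gag lacking its start codon, and the pol region carrying the splice acceptor. This points to a gammaretroviral pMX-type vector. In bacteria it is maintained through a high-copy ColE1/pUC origin and selected with ampicillin via the β-lactamase gene.

The payload is human EDIL3 (also called DEL1), a secreted protein that promotes endothelial cell adhesion through the αvβ3 integrin. It is fused at its N terminus to the 3xFLAG-EGFP tag supplied by the backbone. The feature table detects only a FLAG fragment, and the short "TDsmURFP" hit beside it is probably a spurious match within the tag or linker region. No internal promoter is annotated, so expression is presumably driven from the 5′ LTR, as is usual for this vector family. Downstream of EDIL3, an EMCV IRES links the blasticidin S deaminase gene to the same transcript, so blasticidin selection enriches for cells that express the fusion.

The record describes the plasmid as a control construct. It also warns that placing GFP at the N terminus may mask the EDIL3 signal sequence and so prevent correct localization of the protein. After packaging into retroviral particles, the vector can be used to make stable cell lines for fluorescence or FLAG-based detection of the fusion protein.
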