Features (pLannotate 1.2.2; 17 found; start..end, strand, type, name):
    259..363     -  promoter       AmpR promoter: bla
    393..986     +  LTR            LTR: long terminal repeat from Moloney murine leukemia virus
   1049..1248    +  misc_feature   MMLV Ψ: packaging signal of Moloney murine leukemia virus (MMLV)
   1300..1388    +  misc_feature   MESV Ψ (fragment): packaging signal of murine embryonic stem cell virus
   1465..1881    +  CDS            gag (truncated): truncated Moloney murine leukemia virus (MMLV) gag gene lacking the start codon
   1891..2265    +  misc_feature   pol region: Moloney murine leukemia virus (MMLV) pol region containing the splice acceptor site
   2348..2368    +  CDS            FLAG (fragment): FLAG® epitope tag, followed by an enterokinase cleavage site
   2369..2396    +  CDS            TDsmURFP (fragment): monomeric tandem dimer of a small ultra-red fluorescent protein derived from a cyanobacterial phycobiliprotein (Rodriguez et al., 2016)
   2402..3115    +  CDS            EGFP: EGFP is a basic (constitutively fluorescent) green fluorescent protein published in 1996, derived from Aequorea victoria. It is reported to be a rapidly-maturing weak dimer with moderate acid sensitivity.
   3140..4579    +  CDS            EDIL3: EDIL3_HUMAN - Also known as DEL1. Experimental evidence at protein level: Swiss-Prot protein existence level 1. Promotes adhesion of endothelial cells through interaction with the alpha-v/beta-3 integrin receptor. Inhibits formation of vascular-like structures. May be involved in regulation of vascular morphogenesis of remodeling in embryonic development. From Homo sapiens (Human).
   4723..5185    +  misc_feature   IRES: internal ribosome entry site (IRES) of the encephalomyocarditis virus (EMCV)
   5205..5594    +  CDS            BSD: blasticidin S deaminase; Aspergillus terreus BSD; confers resistance to blasticidin
   5643..5764    +  LTR            3' LTR (ΔU3) (fragment): self-inactivating 3' long terminal repeat (LTR) from Moloney murine leukemia virus
   5765..6234    +  LTR            LTR: long terminal repeat from Moloney murine leukemia virus
   6300..6352    -  CDS            lacI (fragment): lac repressor; lacI; The lac repressor binds to the lac operator to inhibit transcription in E. coli. This inhibition can be relieved by adding lactose or isopropyl-β-D-thiogalactopyranoside (IPTG).
   6535..7123    -  rep_origin     ori: high-copy-number ColE1/pMB1/pBR322/pUC origin of replication
   7287..258     -  CDS            AmpR (across the origin): β-lactamase; bla; confers resistance to ampicillin, carbenicillin, and related antibiotics
>Addgene plasmid #227957 | pMX-Flag-GFP_EDIL3 | addgene full sequence | sequence record 461332 | Addgene NGS Result
TTGCCCGGCGTCAATACGGGATAATACCGCGCCACATAGCAGAACTTTAAAAGTGCTCATCATTGGAAAA
CGTTCTTCGGGGCGAAAACTCTCAAGGATCTTACCGCTGTTGAGATCCAGTTCGATGTAACCCACTCGTG
CACCCAACTGATCTTCAGCATCTTTTACTTTCACCAGCGTTTCTGGGTGAGCAAAAACAGGAAGGCAAAA
TGCCGCAAAAAAGGGAATAAGGGCGACACGGAAATGTTGAATACTCATACTCTTCCTTTTTCAATATTAT
TGAAGCATTTATCAGGGTTATTGTCTCATGAGCGGATACATATTTGAATGTATTTAGAAAAATAAACAAA
TAGGGGTTCCGCGCACATTTCCCCGAAAAGTGCCACCTGCATAATGAAAGACCCCACCTGTAGGTTTGGC
AAGCTAGCTTAAGTAACGCCATTTTGCAAGGCATGGAAAAATACATAACTGAGAATAGAAAAGTTCAGAT
CAAGGTCAGGAACAGATGGAACAGCTGAATATGGGCCAAACAGGATATCTGTGGTAAGCAGTTCCTGCCC
CGGCTCAGGGCCAAGAACAGATGGAACAGCTGAATATGGGCCAAACAGGATATCTGTGGTAAGCAGTTCC
TGCCCCGGCTCAGGGCCAAGAACAGATGGTCCCCAGATGCGGTCCAGCCCTCAGCAGTTTCTAGAGAACC
ATCAGATGTTTCCAGGGTGCCCCAAGGACCTGAAATGACCCTGTGCCTTATTTGAACTAACCAATCAGTT
CGCTTCTCGCTTCTGTTCGCGCGCTTCTGCTCCCCGAGCTCAATAAAAGAGCCCACAACCCCTCACTCGG
CGCGCCAGTCCTCCGATTGACTGAGTCGCCCGGGTACCCGTGTATCCAATAAACCCTCTTGCAGTTGCAT
CCGACTTGTGGTCTCGCTGTTCCTTGGGAGGGTCTCCTCTGAGTGATTGACTACCCGTCAGCGGGGGTCT
TTCATTTGGGGGCTCGTCCGGGATCGGGAGACCCCTGCCCAGGGACCACCGACCCACCACCGGGAGGTAA
GCTGGCCAGCAACTTATCTGTGTCTGTCCGATTGTCTAGTGTCTATGACTGATTTTATGCGCCTGCGTCG
GTACTAGTTAGCTAACTAGCTCTGTATCTGGCGGACCCGTGGTGGAACTGACGAGTTCGGAACACCCGGC
CGCAACCCTGGGAGACGTCCCAGGGACTTCGGGGGCCGTTTTTGTGGCCCGACCTGAGTCCAAAAATCCC
GATCGTTTTGGACTCTTTGGTGCACCCCCCTAATAGGAGGGATATGTGGTTCTGGTAGGAGACGAGAACC
TAAAACAGTTCCCGCCTCCGTCTGAATTTTTGCTTTCGGTTTGGGACCGAAGCCGCGCCGCGCGTCTTGT
CTGCTGCAGCATCGTTCTGTGTTGTCTCTGTCTGACTGTGTTTCTGTATTTGTCTGAAAATTAGGGCCAG
ACTGTTACCACTCCCTTAAGTTTGACCTTAGGTCACTGGAAAGATGTCGAGCGGATCGCTCACAACCAGT
CGGTAGATGTCAAGAAGAGACGTTGGGTTACCTTCTGCTCTGCAGAATGGCCAACCTTTAACGTCGGATG
GCCGCGAGACGGCACCTTTAACCGAGACCTCATCACCCAGGTTAAGATCAAGGTCTTTTCACCTGGCCCG
CATGGACACCCAGACCAGGTCCCCTACATCGTGACCTGGGAAGCCTTGGCTTTTGACCCCCCTCCCTGGG
TCAAGCCCTTTGTACACCCTAAGCCTCCGCCTCCTCTTCCTCCATCCGCCCCGTCTCTCCCCCTTGAACC
TCCTCGTTCGACCCCGCCTCGATCCTCCCTTTATCCAGCCCTCACTCCTTCTCTAGGCGCCCCCATATGG
CCATATGAGATCTTATATGGGGCACCCCCGCCCCTTGTAAACTTCCCTGACCCTGACATGACAAGAGTTA
CTAACAGCCCCTCTCTCCAAGCTCACTTACAGGCTCTCTACTTAGTCCAGCACGAAGTCTGGAGACCTCT
GGCGGCAGCCTACCAAGAACAACTGGACCGACCGGTGGTACCTCACCCTTACCGAGTCGGCGACACAGTG
TGGGTCCGCCGACACCAGACTAAGAACCTAGAACCTCGCTGGAAAGGACCTTACACAGTCCTGCTGACCA
CCCCCACCGCCCTCAAAGTAGACGGCATCGCAGCTTGGATACACGCCGCCCACGTGAAGGCTGCCGACCC
CGGGGGTGGACCATCCTCTAGACTGCCGGATCTAGCTAGTTAATTAAGGATCCGCCACCATGGACTACAA
GGACCACGACGGTGACTACAAGGACCACGACATCGACTACAAGGACGACGACGACAAGGGGCATGGCACC
GGCAGCACCGGCAGCGAATTCGTGAGCAAGGGCGAGGAGCTGTTCACCGGGGTGGTGCCCATCCTGGTCG
AGCTGGACGGCGACGTAAACGGCCACAAGTTCAGCGTGTCCGGCGAGGGCGAGGGCGATGCCACCTACGG
CAAGCTGACCCTGAAGTTCATCTGCACCACCGGCAAGCTGCCCGTGCCCTGGCCCACCCTCGTGACCACC
CTGACCTACGGCGTGCAGTGCTTCAGCCGCTACCCCGACCACATGAAGCAGCACGACTTCTTCAAGTCCG
CCATGCCCGAAGGCTACGTCCAGGAGCGCACCATCTTCTTCAAGGACGACGGCAACTACAAGACCCGCGC
CGAGGTGAAGTTCGAGGGCGACACCCTGGTGAACCGCATCGAGCTGAAGGGCATCGACTTCAAGGAGGAC
GGCAACATCCTGGGGCACAAGCTGGAGTACAACTACAACAGCCACAACGTCTATATCATGGCCGACAAGC
AGAAGAACGGCATCAAGGTGAACTTCAAGATCCGCCACAACATCGAGGACGGCAGCGTGCAGCTCGCCGA
CCACTACCAGCAGAACACCCCCATCGGCGACGGCCCCGTGCTGCTGCCCGACAACCACTACCTGAGCACC
CAGTCCGCCCTGAGCAAAGACCCCAACGAGAAGCGCGATCACATGGTCCTGCTGGAGTTCGTGACCGCCG
CCGGGATCACTCTCGGCATGGACGAGCTGTACAAGGGAGGGAGCGGCCCGCGGCTCGAGATGAAGCGCTC
GGTAGCCGTCTGGCTCTTGGTCGGGCTCAGCCTCGGTGTCCCCCAGTTCGGCAAAGGTGATATTTGTGAT
CCCAATCCATGTGAAAATGGAGGTATCTGTTTGCCAGGATTGGCTGATGGTTCCTTTTCCTGTGAGTGTC
CAGATGGCTTCACAGACCCCAACTGTTCTAGTGTTGTGGAGGTTGCATCAGATGAAGAAGAACCAACTTC
AGCAGGTCCCTGCACTCCTAATCCATGCCATAATGGAGGAACCTGTGAAATAAGTGAAGCATACCGAGGG
GATACATTCATAGGCTATGTTTGTAAATGTCCCCGAGGATTTAATGGGATTCACTGTCAGCACAACATAA
ATGAATGCGAAGTTGAGCCTTGCAAAAATGGTGGAATATGTACAGATCTTGTTGCTAACTATTCCTGTGA
GTGCCCAGGCGAATTTATGGGAAGAAATTGTCAATACAAATGCTCAGGCCCACTGGGAATTGAAGGTGGA
ATTATATCAAACCAGCAAATCACAGCTTCCTCTACTCACCGAGCTCTTTTTGGACTCCAAAAATGGTATC
CCTACTATGCACGTCTTAATAAGAAGGGGCTTATAAATGCGTGGACAGCTGCAGAAAATGACAGATGGCC
GTGGATTCAGATAAATTTGCAAAGGAAAATGAGAGTTACTGGTGTGATTACCCAAGGAGCCAAGAGGATT
GGAAGCCCAGAGTATATAAAATCCTACAAAATTGCCTACAGTAATGATGGAAAGACTTGGGCAATGTACA
AAGTGAAAGGCACCAATGAAGACATGGTGTTTCGTGGAAACATTGATAACAACACTCCATATGCTAACTC
TTTCACACCCCCCATAAAAGCTCAGTATGTAAGACTCTATCCCCAAGTTTGTCGAAGACATTGCACTTTG
CGAATGGAACTTCTTGGCTGTGAACTGTCGGGTTGTTCTGAGCCTCTGGGTATGAAATCAGGACATATAC
AAGACTATCAGATCACTGCCTCCAGCATCTTCAGAACGCTCAACATGGACATGTTCACTTGGGAACCAAG
GAAAGCTCGGCTGGACAAGCAAGGCAAAGTGAATGCCTGGACCTCTGGCCACAATGACCAGTCACAATGG
TTACAGGTGGATCTTCTTGTTCCAACCAAAGTGACTGGCATCATTACACAAGGAGCTAAAGATTTTGGTC
ATGTACAGTTTGTTGGCTCCTACAAACTGGCTTACAGCAATGATGGAGAACACTGGACTGTATACCAGGA
TGAAAAGCAAAGAAAAGATAAGGTTTTCCAGGGAAATTTTGACAATGACACTCACAGAAAAAATGTCATC
GACCCTCCCATCTATGCACGACACATAAGAATCCTTCCTTGGTCCTGGTACGGGAGGATCACATTGCGGT
CAGAGCTGCTGGGCTGCACAGAGGAGGAATGAGCGGCCGCTACGTAAATTCCGCCCCCCCCCCCCTCTCC
CTCCCCCCCCCCTAACGTTACTGGCCGAAGCCGCTTGGAATAAGGCCGGTGTGCGTTTGTCTATATGTTA
TTTTCCACCATATTGCCGTCTTTTGGCAATGTGAGGGCCCGGAAACCTGGCCCTGTCTTCTTGACGAGCA
TTCCTAGGGGTCTTTCCCCTCTCGCCAAAGGAATGCAAGGTCTGTTGAATGTCGTGAAGGAAGCAGTTCC
TCTGGAAGCTTCTTGAAGACAAACAACGTCTGTAGCGACCCTTTGCAGGCAGCGGAACCCCCCACCTGGC
GACAGGTGCCTCTGCGGCCAAAAGCCACGTGTATAAGATACACCTGCAAAGGCGGCACAACCCCAGTGCC
ACGTTGTGAGTTGGATAGTTGTGGAAAGAGTCAAATGGCTCTCCTCAAGCGTATTCAACAAGGGGCTGAA
GGATGCCCAGAAGGTACCCCATTGTATGGGATCTGATCTGGGGCCTCGGTGCACATGCTTTACATGTGTT
TAGTCGAGGTTAAAAAAACGTCTAGGCCCCCCGAACCACGGGGACGTGGTTTTCCTTTGAAAAACACGAT
GATAATATGGCCACAACCATGGTTCCTTTGTCTCAAGAAGAATCCACCCTCATTGAAAGAGCAACGGCTA
CAATCAACAGCATCCCCATCTCTGAAGACTACAGCGTCGCCAGCGCAGCTCTCTCTAGCGACGGCCGCAT
CTTCACTGGTGTCAATGTATATCATTTTACTGGGGGACCTTGTGCAGAACTCGTGGTGCTGGGCACTGCT
GCTGCTGCGGCAGCTGGCAACCTGACTTGTATCGTCGCGATCGGAAATGAGAACAGGGGCATCTTGAGCC
CCTGCGGACGGTGCCGACAGGTGCTTCTCGATCTGCATCCTGGGATCAAAGCCATAGTGAAGGACAGTGA
TGGACAGCCGACGGCAGTTGGGATTCGTGAATTGCTGCCCTCTGGTTATGTGTGGGAGGGCTAAGTCGAC
GATAAAATAAAAGATTTTATTTAGTCTCCAGAAAAAGGGGGGAATGAAAGACCCCACCTGTAGGTTTGGC
AAGCTAGCTTAAGTAACGCCATTTTGCAAGGCATGGAAAAATACATAACTGAGAATAGAGAAGTTCAGAT
CAAGGTCAGGAACAGATGGAACAGCTGAATATGGGCCAAACAGGATATCTGTGGTAAGCAGTTCCTGCCC
CGGCTCAGGGCCAAGAACAGATGGAACAGCTGAATATGGGCCAAACAGGATATCTGTGGTAAGCAGTTCC
TGCCCCGGCTCAGGGCCAAGAACAGATGGTCCCCAGATGCGGTCCAGCCCTCAGCAGTTTCTAGAGAACC
ATCAGATGTTTCCAGGGTGCCCCAAGGACCTGAAATGACCCTGTGCCTTATTTGAACTAACCAATCAGTT
CGCTTCTCGCTTCTGTTCGCGCGCTTCTGCTCCCCGAGCTCAATAAAAGAGCCCACAACCCCTCACTCGG
GGCGCCAGTCCTCCGATTGACTGAGTCGCCCGGGTACCCGTGTATCCAATAAACCCTCTTGCAGTTGCAT
CCGACTTGTGGTCTCGCTGTTCCTTGGGAGGGTCTCCTCTGAGTGATTGACTACCCGTCAGCGGGGGTCT
TTCACATGCAGCATGTATCAAAATTAATTTGGTTTTTTTTCTTAAGTATTTACATTAAATGGCCATAGTT
GCATTAATGAATCGGCCAACGCGCGGGGAGAGGCGGTTTGCGTATTGGGCGCTCTTCCGCTTCCTCGCTC
ACTGACTCGCTGCGCTCGGTCGTTCGGCTGCGGCGAGCGGTATCAGCTCACTCAAAGGCGGTAATACGGT
TATCCACAGAATCAGGGGATAACGCAGGAAAGAACATGTGAGCAAAAGGCCAGCAAAAGGCCAGGAACCG
TAAAAAGGCCGCGTTGCTGGCGTTTTTCCATAGGCTCCGCCCCCCTGACGAGCATCACAAAAATCGACGC
TCAAGTCAGAGGTGGCGAAACCCGACAGGACTATAAAGATACCAGGCGTTTCCCCCTGGAAGCTCCCTCG
TGCGCTCTCCTGTTCCGACCCTGCCGCTTACCGGATACCTGTCCGCCTTTCTCCCTTCGGGAAGCGTGGC
GCTTTCTCATAGCTCACGCTGTAGGTATCTCAGTTCGGTGTAGGTCGTTCGCTCCAAGCTGGGCTGTGTG
CACGAACCCCCCGTTCAGCCCGACCGCTGCGCCTTATCCGGTAACTATCGTCTTGAGTCCAACCCGGTAA
GACACGACTTATCGCCACTGGCAGCAGCCACTGGTAACAGGATTAGCAGAGCGAGGTATGTAGGCGGTGC
TACAGAGTTCTTGAAGTGGTGGCCTAACTACGGCTACACTAGAAGAACAGTATTTGGTATCTGCGCTCTG
CTGAAGCCAGTTACCTTCGGAAAAAGAGTTGGTAGCTCTTGATCCGGCAAACAAACCACCGCTGGTAGCG
GTGGTTTTTTTGTTTGCAAGCAGCAGATTACGCGCAGAAAAAAAGGATCTCAAGAAGATCCTTTGATCTT
TTCTACGGGGTCTGACGCTCAGTGGAACGAAAACTCACGTTAAGGGATTTTGGTCATGAGATTATCAAAA
AGGATCTTCACCTAGATCCTTTTGCGGCCGGCCGCAAATCAATCTAAAGTATATATGAGTAAACTTGGTC
TGACAGTTACCAATGCTTAATCAGTGAGGCACCTATCTCAGCGATCTGTCTATTTCGTTCATCCATAGTT
GCCTGACTCCCCGTCGTGTAGATAACTACGATACGGGAGGGCTTACCATCTGGCCCCAGTGCTGCAATGA
TACCGCGAGACCCACGCTCACCGGCTCCAGATTTATCAGCAATAAACCAGCCAGCCGGAAGGGCCGAGCG
CAGAAGTGGTCCTGCAACTTTATCCGCCTCCATCCAGTCTATTAATTGTTGCCGGGAAGCTAGAGTAAGT
AGTTCGCCAGTTAATAGTTTGCGCAACGTTGTTGCCATTGCTACAGGCATCGTGGTGTCACGCTCGTCGT
TTGGTATGGCTTCATTCAGCTCCGGTTCCCAACGATCAAGGCGAGTTACATGATCCCCCATGTTGTGCAA
AAAAGCGGTTAGCTCCTTCGGTCCTCCGATCGTTGTCAGAAGTAAGTTGGCCGCAGTGTTATCACTCATG
GTTATGGCAGCACTGCATAATTCTCTTACTGTCATGCCATCCGTAAGATGCTTTTCTGTGACTGGTGAGT
ACTCAACCAAGTCATTCTGAGAATAGTGTATGCGGCGACCGAGTTGCTC
